>Addgene plasmid #80694 | pCDB278 | depositor full sequence | sequence record 164780 | Addgene Assembled Sequence
TGGCGAATGGG
[124 nt withheld, positions 12-135]
C
[91 nt withheld, positions 137-227]
A
[49 nt withheld, positions 229-277]
CCTTTGACGTTGGAGTCCACGTTCTTT
[37 nt withheld, positions 305-341]
ACCCTATCTCGGTCTATTCTTTTGATTTATAAGGGATTTTGCCGATTTCGGCCTATTGGTTAAAAAATGA
GCTGATTTAACAAAAATTTAACGCGAATTTTAACAAAATATTAACGTTTACAATTTCAGGTGGCACTTTT
CGGGGAAATGTGCGCGGAACCCCTATTTGTTTATTTTTCTAAATACATTCAAATATGTATCCGCTCATGA
ATTAATTCTTAGAAAAACTCATCGAGCATCAAATGAAACTGCAATTTATTCATATCAGGATTATCAATAC
CATATTTTTGAAAAAGCCGTTTCTGTAATGAAGGAGAAAACTCACCGAGGCAGTTCCATAGGATGGCAAG
ATCCTGGTATCGGTCTGCGATTCCGACTCGTCCAACATCAATACAACCTATTAATTTCCCCTCGTCAAAA
ATAAGGTTATCAAGTGAGAAATCACCATGAGTGACGACTGAATCCGGTGAGAATGGCAAAAGTTTATGCA
TTTCTTTCCAGACTTGTTCAACAGGCCAGCCATTACGCTCGTCATCAAAATCACTCGCATCAACCAAACC
GTTATTCATTCGTGATTGCGCCTGAGCGAGACGAAATACGCGATCGCTGTTAAAAGGACAATTACAAACA
GGAATCGAATGCAACCGGCGCAGGAACACTGCCAGCGCATCAACAATATTTTCACCTGAATCAGGATATT
CTTCTAATACCTGGAATGCTGTTTTCCCGGGGATCGCAGTGGTGAGTAACCATGCATCATCAGGAGTACG
GATAAAATGCTTGATGGTCGGAAGAGGCATAAATTCCGTCAGCCAGTTTAGTCTGACCATCTCATCTGTA
ACATCATTGGCAACGCTACCTTTGCCATGTTTCAGAAACAACTCTGGCGCATCGGGCTTCCCATACAATC
GATAGATTGTCGCACCTGATTGCCCGACATTATCGCGAGCCCATTTATACCCATATAAATCAGCATCCAT
GTTGGAATTTAATCGCGGCCTAGAGCAAGACGTTTCCCGTTGAATATGGCTCATAACACCCCTTGTATTA
CTGTTTATGTAAGCAGACAGTTTTATTGTTCATGACCAAAATCCCTTAACGTGAGTTTTCGTTCCACTGA
GCGTCAGACCCCGTAGAAAAGATCAAAGGATCTTCTTGAGATCCTTTTTTTCTGCGCGTAATCTGCTGCT
TGCAAACAAAAAAACCACCGCTACCAGCGGTGGTTTGTTTGCCGGATCAAGAGCTACCAACTCTTTTTCC
GAAGGTAACTGGCTTCAGCAGAGCGCAGATACCAAATACTGTCCTTCTAGTGTAGCCGTAGTTAGGCCAC
CACTTCAAGAACTCTGTAGCACCGCCTACATACCTCGCTCTGCTAATCCTGTTACCAGTGGCTGCTGCCA
GTGGCGATAAGTCGTGTCTTACCGGGTTGGACTCAAGACGATAGTTACCGGATAAGGCGCAGCGGTCGGG
CTGAACGGGGGGTTCGTGCACACAGCCCAGCTTGGAGCGAACGACCTACACCGAACTGAGATACCTACAG
CGTGAGCTATGAGAAAGCGCCACGCTTCCCGAAGGGAGAAAGGCGGACAGGTATCCGGTAAGCGGCAGGG
TCGGAACAGGAGAGCGCACGAGGGAGCTTCCAGGGGGAAACGCCTGGTATCTTTATAGTCCTGTCGGGTT
TCGCCACCTCTGACTTGAGCGTCGATTTTTGTGATGCTCGTCAGGGGGGCGGAGCCTATGGAAAAACGCC
AGCAACGCGGCCTTTTTACGGTTCCTGGCCTTTTGCTGGCCTTTTGCTCACATGTTCTTTCCTGCGTTAT
CCCCTGATTCTGTGGATAACCGTATTACCGCCTTTGAGTGAGCTGATACCGCTCGCCGCAGCCGAACGAC
CGAGCGCAGCGAGTCAGTGAGCGAGGAAGCGGAAGAGCGCCTGATGCGGTATTTTCTCCTTACGCATCTG
TGCGGTATTTCACACCGCATATATGGTGCACTCTCAGTACAATCTGCTCTGATGCCGCATAGTTAAGCCA
GTATACACTCCGCTATCGCTACGTGACTGGGTCATGGCTGCGCCCCGACACCCGCCAACACCCGCTGACG
CGCCCTGACGGGCTTGTCTGCTCCCGGCATCCGCTTACAGACAAGCTGTGACCGTCTCCGGGAGCTGCAT
GTGTCAGAGGTTTTCACCGTCATCACCGAAACGCGCGAGGCAGCTGCGGTAAAGCTCATCAGCGTGGTCG
TGAAGCGATTCACAGATGTCTGCCTGTTCATCCGCGTCCAGCTCGTTGAGTTTCTCCAGAAGCGTTAATG
TCTGGCTTCTGATAAAGCGGGCCATGTTAAGGGCGGTTTTTTCCTGTTTGGTCACTGATGCCTCCGTGTA
AGGGGGATTTCTGTTCATGGGGGTAATGATACCGATGAAACGAGAGAGGATGCTCACGATACGGGTTACT
GATGATGAACATGCCCGGTTACTGGAACGTTGTGAGGGTAAACAACTGGCGGTATGGATGCGGCGGGACC
AGAGAAAAATCACTCAGGGTCAATGCCAGCGCTTCGTTAATACAGATGTAGGTGTTCCACAGGGTAGCCA
GCAGCATCCTGCGATGCAGATCCGGAACATAATGGTGCAGGGCGCTGACTTCCGCGTTTCCAGACTTTAC
GAAACACGGAAACCGAAGACCATTCATGTTGTTGCTCAGGTCGCAGACGTTTTGCAGCAGCAGTCGCTTC
ACGTTCGCTCGCGTATCGGTGATTCATTCTGCTAACCAGTAAGGCAACCCCGCCAGCCTAGCCGGGTCCT
CAACGACAGGAGCACGATCATGCGCACCCGTGGGGCCGCCATGCCGGCGATAATGGCCTGCTTCTCGCCG
AAACGTTTGGTGGCGGGACCAGTGACGAAGGCTTGAGCGAGGGCGTGCAAGATTCCGAATACCGCAAGCG
ACAGGCCGATCATCGTCGCGCTCCAGCGAAAGCGGTCCTCGCCGAAAATGACCCAGAGCGCTGCCGGCAC
CTGTCCTACGAGTTGCATGATAAAGAAGACAGTCATAAGTGCGGCGACGATAGTCATGCCCCGCGCCCAC
CGGAAGGAGCTGACTGGGTTGAAGGCTCTCAAGGGCATCGGTCGAGATCCCGGTGCCTAATGAGTGAGCT
AACTTACATTAATTGCGTTGCGCTCACTGCCCGCTTTCCAGTCGGGAAACCTGTCGTGCCAGCTGCATTA
ATGAATCGGCCAACGCGCGGGGAGAGGCGGTTTGCGTATTGGGCGCCAGGGTGGTTTTTCTTTTCACCAG
TGAGACGGGCAACAGCTGATTGCCCTTCACCGCCTGGCCCTGAGAGAGTTGCAGCAAGCGGTCCACGCTG
GTTTGCCCCAGCAGGCGAAAATCCTGTTTGATGGTGGTTAACGGCGGGATATAACATGAGCTGTCTTCGG
TATCGTCGTATCCCACTACCGAGATGTCCGCACCAACGCGCAGCCCGGACTCGGTAATGGCGCGCATTGC
GCCCAGCGCCATCTGATCGTTGGCAACCAGCATCGCAGTGGGAACGATGCCCTCATTCAGCATTTGCATG
GTTTGTTGAAAACCGGACATGGCACTCCAGTCGCCTTCCCGTTCCGCTATCGGCTGAATTTGATTGCGAG
TGAGATATTTATGCCAGCCAGCCAGACGCAGACGCGCCGAGACAGAACTTAATGGGCCCGCTAACAGCGC
GATTTGCTGGTGACCCAATGCGACCAGATGCTCCACGCCCAGTCGCGTACCGTCTTCATGGGAGAAAATA
ATACTGTTGATGGGTGTCTGGTCAGAGACATCAAGAAATAACGCCGGAACATTAGTGCAGGCAGCTTCCA
CAGCAATGGCATCCTGGTCATCCAGCGGATAGTTAATGATCAGCCCACTGACGCGTTGCGCGAGAAGATT
GTGCACCGCCGCTTTACAGGCTTCGACGCCGCTTCGTTCTACCATCGACACCACCACGCTGGCACCCAGT
TGATCGGCGCGAGATTTAATCGCCGCGACAATTTGCGACGGCGCGTGCAGGGCCAGACTGGAGGTGGCAA
CGCCAATCAGCAACGACTGTTTGCCCGCCAGTTGTTGTGCCACGCGGTTGGGAATGTAATTCAGCTCCGC
CATCGCCGCTTCCACTTTTTCCCGCGTTTTCGCAGAAACGTGGCTGGCCTGGTTCACCACGCGGGAAACG
GTCTGATAAGAGACACCGGCATACTCTGCGACATCGTATAACGTTACTGGTTTCACATTCACCACCCTGA
ATTGACTCTCTTCCGGGCGCTATCATGCCATACCGCGAAAGGTTTTGCGCCATTCGATGGTGTCCGGGAT
CTCGACGCTCTCCCTTATGCGACTCCTGCATTAGGAAGCAGCCCAGTAGTAGGTTGAGGCCGTTGAGCAC
CGCCGCCGCAAGGAATGGTGCATGCAAGGAGATGGCGCCCAACAGTCCCCCGGCCACGGGGCCTGCCACC
ATACCCACGCCGAAACAAGCGCTCATGAGCCCGAAGTGGCGAGCCCGATCTTCCCCATCGGTGATGTCGG
CGATATAGGCGCCAGCAACCGCACCTGTGGCGCCGGTGATGCCGGCCACGATGCGTCCGGCGTAGAGGAT
CGAGATCGATCTCGATCCCGCGAAATTAATACGACTCACTATAGGGGAATTGTGAGCGGATAACAATTCC
CCTCTAGAAATAATTTTGTTTAACTTTAAGAAGGAGATATACATATGACTATGACAAGACTGAAGATTTC
GAAAACTCTGCTGGCTGTAATGTTGACCTCTGCCGTCGCGACCGGCTCTGCCTACGCGGAAAACAACGCG
CAGACTACCAATGAAAGCGCAGGGCAAAAAGTCGATAGCTCTATGAATAAAGTCGGTAATTTCATGGATG
ACAGCGCCATCACCGCGAAAGTGAAGGCGGCCCTGGTGGATCATGACAACATCAAGAGCACCGATATCTC
TGTAAAAACCGATCAAAAAGTCGTGACCCTGAGCGGTTTCGTTGAAAGCCAGGCCCAGGCCGAAGAGGCA
GTGAAAGTGGCGAAAGGCGTTGAAGGGGTGACCTCTGTCAGCGACAAACTGCACGTTCGCGACGCTAAAG
AAGGCTCGGTGAAGGGCTACGCGGGTGACACCGCCACCACCAGTGAAATCAAAGCCAAACTGCTGGCGGA
CGATATCGTCCCTTCCCGTCATGTGAAAGTTGAAACCACCGACGGCGTGGTTCAGCTCTCCGGTACCGTC
GATTCTCAGGCACAAAGTGACCGTGCTGAAAGTATCGCCAAAGCGGTAGATGGTGTGAAAAGCGTTAAAA
ATGATCTGAAAACTAAGATGGGTCACCACCACCACCACCACCACCACCACCACGGTAGCCTGCAAGATTC
GGAAGTCAACCAAGAAGCAAAGCCGGAAGTCAAGCCGGAAGTGAAACCGGAAACCCATATTAACCTGAAA
GTTAGTGACGGCAGCTCTGAAATTTTCTTTAAGATCAAAAAGACCACGCCGCTGCGTCGCCTGATGGAAG
CGTTTGCCAAACGTCAGGGCAAGGAAATGGATAGCCTGCGTTTCCTGTATGACGGTATTCGCATCCAGGC
AGATCAAGCGCCGGAAGACCTGGACATGGAAGACAACGACATCATTGAAGCCCACCGTGAACAGATTGGC
GGCGCTGAAGACTGCGAACGTATCCGTAAAGAACTGGAAAAAAACCCGAACGACGAAATCAAGAAAAAAC
TGGAGAAGTGCCAGGCGTAATGAGGATCCGGCTGCTAACAAAGCCCGAAAGGAAGCTGAGTTGGCTGCTG
CCACCGCTGAGCAATAACTAGCATAACCCCTTGGGGCCTCTAAACGGGTCTTGAGGGGTTTTTTGCTGAA
AGGAGGAACTATATCCGGAT
Features (pLannotate 1.2.2; 20 found; start..end, strand, type, name):
     12..467     +  rep_origin     f1 ori (sequence partly withheld): f1 bacteriophage origin of replication; arrow indicates direction of (+) strand synthesis
    494..551     +  promoter       AmpR promoter (fragment): bla
    560..1375    -  CDS            KanR: aminoglycoside phosphotransferase; aph(3')-Ia; confers resistance to kanamycin in bacteria or G418 (Geneticin®) in eukaryotes
   1497..2085    +  rep_origin     ori: high-copy-number ColE1/pMB1/pBR322/pUC origin of replication
   2271..2413    -  misc_feature   bom: basis of mobility region from pBR322
   2515..2706    -  CDS            rop: Rop protein, which maintains plasmids at low copy number; rop
   2723..3103    +  CDS            YPB1_ECOLX: Protein predicted: Swiss-Prot protein existence level 4. From Escherichia coli.
   3175..3466    -  CDS            TcR (fragment): tetracycline efflux protein; tet; confers resistance to tetracycline
   3481..3502    -  protein_bind   CAP binding site: CAP binding activates transcription in the presence of cAMP. E. coli catabolite activator protein
   3515..4597    -  CDS            lacI: lac repressor; lacI; The lac repressor binds to the lac operator to inhibit transcription in E. coli. This inhibition can be relieved by adding lactose or isopropyl-β-D-thiogalactopyranoside (IPTG).
   4598..4675    -  promoter       lacI promoter: lacI
   4683..4962    -  CDS            TcR (fragment): tetracycline efflux protein; tet; confers resistance to tetracycline
   4988..5006    +  promoter       T7 promoter: promoter for bacteriophage T7 RNA polymerase
   5007..5031    +  protein_bind   lac operator: The lac repressor binds to the lac operator to inhibit transcription in E. coli. This inhibition can be relieved by adding lactose or isopropyl-β-D-thiogalactopyranoside (IPTG). lac repressor encoded by lacI
   5046..5068    +  RBS            RBS: efficient ribosome binding site from bacteriophage T7 gene 10 (Olins and Rangwala, 1989)
   5076..5678    +  CDS            osmY: OSMY_ECOLI - Experimental evidence at protein level: Swiss-Prot protein existence level 1. From Escherichia coli (strain K12).
   5685..5711    +  CDS            9xHis: 9xHis affinity tag
   5721..6017    +  CDS            SMT3: SMT3_YEAST - Experimental evidence at protein level: Swiss-Prot protein existence level 1. Not known; suppressor of MIF2 mutations. From Saccharomyces cerevisiae (strain ATCC 204508 / S288c) (Baker's yeast).
   6112..6161    +  CDS            SET1 (fragment): solubility-enhancement tag derived from T7 phage gene 10B
   6169..6216    +  terminator     T7 terminator: transcription terminator for bacteriophage T7 RNA polymerase
