[The description below was written by a language model from this plasmid's Addgene catalogue record and pLannotate feature annotations shown in this document.]
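Description:
pCDB278 is a bacterial expression plasmid built on the custom pCDB180 backbone, which has a pET-like layout, for producing the de novo designed synthetic peptide gHH_44 (also called HH_2.0_44) in E. coli as a secreted fusion protein. It is propagated with kanamycin selection through an aph(3')-Ia resistance gene. Replication depends on a ColE1/pMB1-type origin accompanied by the rop gene and the bom region, consistent with the catalogue's low-copy designation. An f1 origin is also present. Short tetracycline-resistance fragments and a small predicted E. coli open reading frame appear to be backbone remnants rather than functional parts.

The expression cassette is driven by a T7 promoter followed by a lac operator and the phage T7 gene 10 ribosome binding site. A plasmid-borne lacI gene with its own promoter supplies the repressor, so transcription requires a host providing T7 RNA polymerase and can be induced with IPTG. The open reading frame begins with E. coli OsmY, a carrier protein used here to direct secretion of the fusion. This is followed by a polyhistidine affinity tag, described as deca-histidine in the catalogue but annotated as 9xHis, and then yeast Smt3 (SUMO). The 90 bp gHH_44 insert, added by Gibson assembly, is not annotated separately but would fall in the gap between Smt3 and the T7 terminator. A short nearby hit labelled as a fragment of a gene 10B-derived solubility tag is likely incidental. SUMO fusions typically allow the tag to be removed by a SUMO-specific protease, releasing the peptide, although the record does not describe this step. The assembled sequence is 6,241 nt, against 6,245 bp listed in the catalogue. The construct comes from work on hyperstable constrained peptides.
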