Addgene plasmid #80694: pCDB278
Purpose: for secretion of N-terminal OsmY, deca-histidine, SUMO tagged gHH_44
Depositing lab: David Baker. Depositing organization: University of Washington. Publication: Accurate de novo design of hyperstable constrained peptides. Bhardwaj G, Mulligan VK, Bahl CD, Gilmore JM, Harvey PJ, Cheneval O, Buchko GW, Pulavarti SV, Kaas Q, Eletsky A, Huang PS, Johnsen WA, Greisen PJ, Rocklin GJ, Song Y, Linsky TW, Watkins A, Rettie SA, Xu X, Carter LP, Bonneau R, Olson JM, Coutsias E, Correnti CE, Szyperski T, Craik DJ, Baker D. Nature. 2016 Sep 14. doi: 10.1038/nature19791. PubMed 27626386.
Backbone
  Vector backbone: pCDB180
  Backbone manufacturer: custom made
  Backbone size w/o insert (bp): 6155
  Total vector size (bp): 6245
  Vector type: Bacterial Expression
Growth in bacteria
  Bacterial resistance: Kanamycin, 50 μg/mL
  Growth temperature: 37°C
  Growth strain: DH5alpha
  Copy number: Low Copy
Gene/Insert
  Gene/Insert name: gHH_44 (alt name: HH_2.0_44)
  Species: Synthetic
  Insert size (bp): 90
  Promoter: T7
  Tag / fusion protein: OsmY-10His-Smt3 (N terminal on backbone)
  Cloning method: Gibson Cloning
  Sequencing primers: 5′ CCTGTATGACGGTATTCG; 3′ GCTAGTTATTGCTCAGCGG
Terms and licenses: Academic/Nonprofit Terms; Industry Terms: Not Available to Industry
How to cite: pCDB278 was a gift from David Baker (Addgene plasmid # 80694 ; http://n2t.net/addgene:80694 ; RRID:Addgene_80694)
