>Addgene plasmid #80694 | pCDB278 | depositor partial sequence | sequence record 157045 | gene insert used for Gibson assembly
CCGTGAACAGATTGGCGGCGCTGAAGACTGCGAACGTATCCGTAAAGAACTGGAAAAAAACCCGAACGAC
GAAATCAAGAAAAAACTGGAGAAGTGCCAGGCGTAATGAGGATCCGGCTGCTAACAAAG
