>Addgene plasmid #80694 | pCDB278 | addgene partial sequence | sequence record 164778 | T7 5'-TAATACGACTCACTATAGGG-3'
CCTCTAGAAATAATTTTGTTTAACTTTAAGAAGGAGATATACATATGACTATGACAAGACTGAAGATTTC
GAAAACTCTGCTGGCTGTAATGTTGACCTCTGCCGTCGCGACCGGCTCTGCCTACGCGGAAAACAACGCG
CAGACTACCAATGAAAGCGCAGGGCAAAAAGTCGATAGCTCTATGAATAAAGTCGGTAATTTCATGGATG
ACAGCGCCATCACCGCGAAAGTGAAGGCGGCCCTGGTGGATCATGACAACATCAAGAGCACCGATATCTC
TGTAAAAACCGATCAAAAAGTCGTGACCCTGAGCGGTTTCGTTGAAAGCCAGGCCCAGGCCGAAGAGGCA
GTGAAAGTGGCGAAAGGCGTTGAAGGGGTGACCTCTGTCAGCGACAAACTGCACGTTCGCGACGCTAAAG
AAGGCTCGGTGAAGGGCTACGCGGGTGACACCGCCACCACCAGTGAAATCAAAGCCAAACTGCTGGCGGA
CGATATCGTCCCTTCCCGTCATGTGAAAGTTGAAACCACCGACGGCGTGGTTCAGCTCTCCGGTACCGTC
GATTCTCAGGCACAAAGTGACCGTGCTGAAAGTATCGCCAAAGCGGTAGATGGTGTGAAAAGCGTTAAAA
ATGATCTGAAAACTAAGATGGGTCACCACCACCACCACCACCACCACCACCACGGTAGCCTGCAAGATTC
GGAAGTCAACCAAGAAGCAAAGCCGGAAGTCAAGCCGGAAGTGAAACCGGAAACCCATATTAACCTGAAA
GTTAGTGACGGCAGCTCTGAAATTTTCTTTAAGATCAAAAAGACCACGCCGCTGCGTCGCCTGATGGAAG
CGTTTGCCAAACGTCAGGGCAAGGAAATGGATAGCCTGCGTTTCCTGTATGACGGTATTCGCATCCAGGC
AGATCAAGCGCCGGAAGACCTGGACATGGAAGACAACGACATCATTGAAGCCCACCGTGAACAGATTGGC
GGCGCTGAAGACTGCGAACGTATCCGTAAAGAACTGGAAA
