>Addgene plasmid #80694 | pCDB278 | addgene partial sequence | sequence record 164779 | T7term 5'-GCTAGTTATTGCTCAGCGG-3'
TTTCGGGCTTTGTTAGCAGCCGGATCCTCATTACGCCTGGCACTTCTCCAGTTTTTTCTTGATTTCGTCG
TTCGGGTTTTTTTCCAGTTCTTTACGGATACGTTCGCAGTCTTCAGCGCCGCCAATCTGTTCACGGTGGG
CTTCAATGATGTCGTTGTCTTCCATGTCCAGGTCTTCCGGCGCTTGATCTGCCTGGATGCGAATACCGTC
ATACAGGAAACGCAGGCTATCCATTTCCTTGCCCTGACGTTTGGCAAACGCTTCCATCAGGCGACGCAGC
GGCGTGGTCTTTTTGATCTTAAAGAAAATTTCAGAGCTGCCGTCACTAACTTTCAGGTTAATATGGGTTT
CCGGTTTCACTTCCGGCTTGACTTCCGGCTTTGCTTCTTGGTTGACTTCCGAATCTTGCAGGCTACCGTG
GTGGTGGTGGTGGTGGTGGTGGTGGTGACCCATCTTAGTTTTCAGATCATTTTTAACGCTTTTCACACCA
TCTACCGCTTTGGCGATACTTTCAGCACGGTCACTTTGTGCCTGAGAATCGACGGTACCGGAGAGCTGAA
CCACGCCGTCGGTGGTTTCAACTTTCACATGACGGGAAGGGACGATATCGTCCGCCAGCAGTTTGGCTTT
GATTTCACTGG
